Addgene plasmid #168370: pTL309
Purpose: pGBKT7 yeast two-hybrid plasmid
Depositing lab: Sophien Kamoun. Depositing organization: Sainsbury Laboratory, Norwich. Publication: A single amino acid polymorphism in a conserved effector of the multihost blast fungus pathogen expands host-target binding spectrum. Bentham AR, Petit-Houdenot Y, Win J, Chuma I, Terauchi R, Banfield MJ, Kamoun S, Langner T. PLoS Pathog. 2021 Nov 10;17(11):e1009957. doi: 10.1371/journal.ppat.1009957. eCollection 2021 Nov. PubMed 34758051.
Backbone
  Vector backbone: pGBKT7
  Vector type: Yeast Expression
Growth in bacteria
  Bacterial resistance: Kanamycin, 50 μg/mL
  Growth temperature: 37°C
  Growth strain: DH5alpha
  Copy number: High Copy
Gene/Insert
  Gene/Insert name: LOC_ Os01g41200
  Species: Oryza sativa
  Cloning method: Unknown
Terms and licenses: Academic/Nonprofit Terms; Industry Terms: Not Available to Industry
How to cite: pTL309 was a gift from Sophien Kamoun (Addgene plasmid # 168370 ; http://n2t.net/addgene:168370 ; RRID:Addgene_168370)
