[The description below was written by a language model from this plasmid's Addgene catalogue record and pLannotate feature annotations shown in this document.]
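Description:
pTL309 is a yeast two-hybrid bait plasmid built on the pGBKT7 backbone, a yeast expression shuttle vector of about 7.5 kb. In E. coli it is maintained at high copy through a ColE1/pUC-type origin and selected with kanamycin, conferred by the Tn5 aminoglycoside phosphotransferase gene (NeoR/KanR) driven by the bla (AmpR) promoter. In Saccharomyces cerevisiae it replicates episomally from the 2μ origin and is selected by tryptophan prototrophy through the TRP1 marker with its native promoter. An f1 origin is also present, along with small remnants of lac, rop, bom and other vector sequences that appear to be backbone leftovers rather than functional parts.

The expression cassette consists of the yeast ADH1 promoter driving the GAL4 DNA-binding domain, followed by a T7 promoter, the cloned insert, and then the T7 and ADH1 terminators. The insert is recorded as the rice (Oryza sativa) locus LOC_Os01g41200. The automated annotation flags a short coding region at this position as resembling Arabidopsis NAKR1 (also known as HPP02), which is a homology-based label rather than the catalogued identity of the insert. The small size of this region suggests that a domain or fragment, rather than a long protein, was cloned, although the record does not define its boundaries or the cloning method. In yeast, the insert would be produced as a fusion to the GAL4 DNA-binding domain, so that interaction with a prey protein fused to an activation domain reconstitutes a transcriptional activator and switches on reporter genes. The T7 promoter additionally permits in vitro transcription of the insert. The associated publication concerns a blast fungus effector and its host-target binding spectrum, consistent with use of this plasmid to test effector binding to a rice host protein.
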