Features (pLannotate 1.2.2; 24 found; start..end, strand, type, name):
     30..734     +  promoter       ADH1 promoter: S. cerevisiae ADH1; promoter for alcohol dehydrogenase 1
    762..1202    +  CDS            GAL4 DNA binding domain: DNA binding domain of the GAL4 transcriptional activator; Saccharomyces cerevisiae GAL4 (truncated)
   1213..1231    +  promoter       T7 promoter: promoter for bacteriophage T7 RNA polymerase
   1314..1496    +  CDS            NAKR1 (fragment): NAKR1_ARATH - Also known as HPP02 From Arabidopsis thaliana (Mouse-ear cress).
   1535..1582    +  terminator     T7 terminator: transcription terminator for bacteriophage T7 RNA polymerase
   1609..1796    +  terminator     ADH1 terminator: S. cerevisiae ADH1; transcription terminator for the S. cerevisiae alcohol dehydrogenase 1 (ADH1) gene
   1844..1860    -  protein_bind   lac operator: The lac repressor binds to the lac operator to inhibit transcription in E. coli. This inhibition can be relieved by adding lactose or isopropyl-β-D-thiogalactopyranoside (IPTG). lac repressor encoded by lacI
   1868..1898    -  promoter       lac promoter: promoter for the E. coli lac operon
   1913..1934    -  protein_bind   CAP binding site: CAP binding activates transcription in the presence of cAMP. E. coli catabolite activator protein
   1947..2039    -  CDS            lacI (fragment): lac repressor; lacI; The lac repressor binds to the lac operator to inhibit transcription in E. coli. This inhibition can be relieved by adding lactose or isopropyl-β-D-thiogalactopyranoside (IPTG).
   2222..2810    -  rep_origin     ori: high-copy-number ColE1/pMB1/pBR322/pUC origin of replication
   3032..3048    +  polyA_signal   bGH poly(A) signal (fragment): bovine growth hormone polyadenylation signal
   3139..3186    -  polyA_signal   HSV TK poly(A) signal: herpes simplex virus thymidine kinase polyadenylation signal (Cole and Stacy, 1985)
   3245..3397    -  CDS            ble (fragment): BLE_KLEPN - Experimental evidence at protein level: Swiss-Prot protein existence level 1. Binding protein with a strong affinity to the bleomycin family of antibiotics. Binds to CL990; an antimitotic-antibiotic compound. From Klebsiella pneumoniae.
   3418..4212    -  CDS            NeoR/KanR: aminoglycoside phosphotransferase from Tn5; aph(3')-II (or nptII); confers resistance to neomycin, kanamycin, and G418 (Geneticin®)
   4213..4317    -  promoter       AmpR promoter: bla
   4344..5686    -  rep_origin     2μ ori: yeast 2μ plasmid origin of replication
   5754..5789    +  CDS            rop (fragment): Rop protein, which maintains plasmids at low copy number; rop
   5891..5940    +  misc_feature   bom (fragment): basis of mobility region from pBR322
   6079..6226    +  promoter       TRP1 promoter: S. cerevisiae TRP1
   6227..6901    +  CDS            TRP1: phosphoribosylanthranilate isomerase, required for tryptophan biosynthesis; S. cerevisiae TRP1; yeast auxotrophic marker
   6952..7003    +  misc_feature   bom (fragment): basis of mobility region from pBR322
   7031..7459    -  rep_origin     f1 ori (sequence partly withheld): f1 bacteriophage origin of replication; arrow indicates direction of (+) strand synthesis
   7463..29      -  CDS            lacZα (fragment) (across the origin): LacZα fragment of β-galactosidase; lacZ fragment
>Addgene plasmid #168370 | pTL309 | addgene full sequence | sequence record 349596 | Addgene NGS Result
CGGTGCGGGCCTCTTCGCTATTACGCCAGATCCTTTTGTTGTTTCCGGGTGTACAATATGGACTTCCTCT
TTTCTGGCAACCAAACCCATACATCGGGATTCCTATAATACCTTCGTTGGTCTCCCTAACATGTAGGTGG
CGGAGGGGAGATATACAATAGAACAGATACCAGACAAGACATAATGGGCTAAACAAGACTACACCAATTA
CACTGCCTCATTGATGGTGGTACATAACGAACTAATACTGTAGCCCTAGACTTGATAGCCATCATCATAT
CGAAGTTTCACTACCCTTTTTCCATTTGCCATCTATTGAAGTAATAATAGGCGCATGCAACTTCTTTTCT
TTTTTTTTCTTTTCTCTCTCCCCCGTTGTTGTCTCACCATATCCGCAATGACAAAAAAATGATGGAAGAC
ACTAAAGGAAAAAATTAACGACAAAGACAGCACCAACAGATGTCGTTGTTCCAGAGCTGATGAGGGGTAT
CTCGAAGCACACGAAACTTTTTCCTTCCTTCATTCACGCACACTACTCTCTAATGAGCAACGGTATACGG
CCTTCCTTCCAGTTACTTGAATTTGAAATAAAAAAAAGTTTGCTGTCTTGCTATCAAGTATAAATAGACC
TGCAATTATTAATCTTTTGTTTCCTCGTCATTGTTCTCGTTCCCTTTCTTCCTTGTTTCTTTTTCTGCAC
AATATTTCAAGCTATACCAAGCATACAATCAACTCCAAGCTTGAAGCAAGCCTCCTGAAAGATGAAGCTA
CTGTCTTCTATCGAACAAGCATGCGATATTTGCCGACTTAAAAAGCTCAAGTGCTCCAAAGAAAAACCGA
AGTGCGCCAAGTGTCTGAAGAACAACTGGGAGTGTCGCTACTCTCCCAAAACCAAAAGGTCTCCGCTGAC
TAGGGCACATCTGACAGAAGTGGAATCAAGGCTAGAAAGACTGGAACAGCTATTTCTACTGATTTTTCCT
CGAGAAGACCTTGACATGATTTTGAAAATGGATTCTTTACAGGATATAAAAGCATTGTTAACAGGATTAT
TTGTACAAGATAATGTGAATAAAGATGCCGTCACAGATAGATTGGCTTCAGTGGAGACTGATATGCCTCT
AACATTGAGACAGCATAGAATAAGTGCGACATCATCATCGGAAGAGAGTAGTAACAAAGGTCAAAGACAG
TTGACTGTATCGCCGGAATTTGTAATACGACTCACTATAGGGCGAGCCGCCATCATGGAGGAGCAGAAGC
TGATCTCAGAGGAGGACCTGCATATGGCCATGGAGGCCGAATTCCCGAAAACCGTGGCCCTGAAAGTGAG
CATGCATTGCCATTGCTGCGCCCGCAAAGTGGAGAAACAGATCCTGAAAATGGAGGGCGTGGTGAGCTTC
AAAGTGGAGCTGGAGAACAAAAAAGTGACCGTGGTGGGCAACGTGAGCCCGATGGAAGTGCTGGAAAGCA
TCTGCAAGGTGATGAAGAGCGCCCAGATTCTGGCCGGATCCGTCGACCTGCAGCGGCCGCATAACTAGCA
TAACCCCTTGGGGCCTCTAAACGGGTCTTGAGGGGTTTTTTGCGCGCTTGCAGCCAAGCTAATTCCGGGC
GAATTTCTTATGATTTATGATTTTTATTATTAAATAAGTTATAAAAAAAATAAGTGTATACAAATTTTAA
AGTGACTCTTAGGTTTTAAAACGAAAATTCTTATTCTTGAGTAACTCTTTCCTGTAGGTCAGGTTGCTTT
CTCAGGTATAGCATGAGGTCGCTCTTATTGACCACACCTCTACCGGCATGCAAGCTTGGCGTAATCATGG
TCATAGCTGTTTCCTGTGTGAAATTGTTATCCGCTCACAATTCCACACAACATACGAGCCGGAAGCATAA
AGTGTAAAGCCTGGGGTGCCTAATGAGTGAGCTAACTCACATTAATTGCGTTGCGCTCACTGCCCGCTTT
CCAGTCGGGAAACCTGTCGTGCCAGCTGCATTAATGAATCGGCCAACGCGCGGGGAGAGGCGGTTTGCGT
ATTGGGCGCTCTTCCGCTTCCTCGCTCACTGACTCGCTGCGCTCGGTCGTTCGGCTGCGGCGAGCGGTAT
CAGCTCACTCAAAGGCGGTAATACGGTTATCCACAGAATCAGGGGATAACGCAGGAAAGAACATGTGAGC
AAAAGGCCAGCAAAAGGCCAGGAACCGTAAAAAGGCCGCGTTGCTGGCGTTTTTCCATAGGCTCCGCCCC
CCTGACGAGCATCACAAAAATCGACGCTCAAGTCAGAGGTGGCGAAACCCGACAGGACTATAAAGATACC
AGGCGTTTCCCCCTGGAAGCTCCCTCGTGCGCTCTCCTGTTCCGACCCTGCCGCTTACCGGATACCTGTC
CGCCTTTCTCCCTTCGGGAAGCGTGGCGCTTTCTCATAGCTCACGCTGTAGGTATCTCAGTTCGGTGTAG
GTCGTTCGCTCCAAGCTGGGCTGTGTGCACGAACCCCCCGTTCAGCCCGACCGCTGCGCCTTATCCGGTA
ACTATCGTCTTGAGTCCAACCCGGTAAGACACGACTTATCGCCACTGGCAGCAGCCACTGGTAACAGGAT
TAGCAGAGCGAGGTATGTAGGCGGTGCTACAGAGTTCTTGAAGTGGTGGCCTAACTACGGCTACACTAGA
AGAACAGTATTTGGTATCTGCGCTCTGCTGAAGCCAGTTACCTTCGGAAAAAGAGTTGGTAGCTCTTGAT
CCGGCAAACAAACCACCGCTGGTAGCGGTGGTTTTTTTGTTTGCAAGCAGCAGATTACGCGCAGAAAAAA
AGGATCTCAAGAAGATCCTTTGATCTTTTCTACGGGGTCTGACGCTCAGTGGAACGAAAACTCACGTTAA
GGGATTTTGGTCATGAGATTATCAAAAAGGATCTTCACCTAGATCCTTTTAAATTAAAAATGAAGTTTTA
AATCAATCTAAAGTATATATGAGTAACCTGAGGCTATGGCAGGGCCTGCCGCCCCGACGTTGGCTGCGAG
CCCTGGGCCTTCACCCGAACTTGGGGGGTGGGGTGGGGAAAAGGAAGAAACGCGGGCGTATTGGCCCCAA
TGGGGTCTCGGTGGGGTATCGACAGAGTGCCAGCCCTGGGACCGAACCCCGCGTTTATGAACAAACGACC
CAACACCGTGCGTTTTATTCTGTCTTTTTATTGCCGTCATAGCGCGGGTTCCTTCCGGTATTGTCTCCTT
CCGTGTTTCAGTTAGCCTCCCCCTAGGGTGGGCGAAGAACTCCAGCATGAGATCCCCGCGCTGGAGGATC
ATCCAGCCGGCGTCCCGGAAAACGATTCCGAAGCCCAACCTTTCATAGAAGGCGGCGGTGGAATCGAAAT
CTCGTGATGGCAGGTTGGGCGTCGCTTGGTCGGTCATTTCGAACCCCAGAGTCCCGCTCAGAAGAACTCG
TCAAGAAGGCGATAGAAGGCGATGCGCTGCGAATCGGGAGCGGCGATACCGTAAAGCACGAGGAAGCGGT
CAGCCCATTCGCCGCCAAGCTCTTCAGCAATATCACGGGTAGCCAACGCTATGTCCTGATAGCGGTCCGC
CACACCCAGCCGGCCACAGTCGATGAATCCAGAAAAGCGGCCATTTTCCACCATGATATTCGGCAAGCAG
GCATCGCCATGAGTCACGACGAGATCCTCGCCGTCGGGCATGCTCGCCTTGAGCCTGGCGAACAGTTCGG
CTGGCGCGAGCCCCTGATGCTCTTCGTCCAGATCATCCTGATCGACAAGACCGGCTTCCATCCGAGTACG
TGCTCGCTCGATGCGATGTTTCGCTTGGTGGTCGAATGGGCAGGTAGCCGGATCAAGCGTATGCAGCCGC
CGCATTGCATCAGCCATGATGGATACTTTCTCGGCAGGAGCAAGGTGAGATGACAGGAGATCCTGCCCCG
GCACTTCGCCCAATAGCAGCCAGTCCCTTCCCGCTTCAGTGACAACGTCGAGCACAGCTGCGCAAGGAAC
GCCCGTCGTGGCCAGCCACGATAGCCGCGCTGCCTCGTCTTGCAGTTCATTCAGGGCACCGGACAGGTCG
GTCTTGACAAAAAGAACCGGGCGCCCCTGCGCTGACAGCCGGAACACGGCGGCATCAGAGCAGCCGATTG
TCTGTTGTGCCCAGTCATAGCCGAATAGCCTCTCCACCCAAGCGGCCGGAGAACCTGCGTGCAATCCATC
TTGTTCAATCATACTCTTCCTTTTTCAATATTATTGAAGCATTTATCAGGGTTATTGTCTCATGAGCGGA
TACATATTTGAATGTATTTAGAAAAATAAACAAATAGGGGTTCCGCGCACATTTCCCCGAAAAGTGCCAC
CTGAACGAAGCATCTGTGCTTCATTTTGTAGAACAAAAATGCAACGCGAGAGCGCTAATTTTTCAAACAA
AGAATCTGAGCTGCATTTTTACAGAACAGAAATGCAACGCGAAAGCGCTATTTTACCAACGAAGAATCTG
TGCTTCATTTTTGTAAAACAAAAATGCAACGCGAGAGCGCTAATTTTTCAAACAAAGAATCTGAGCTGCA
TTTTTACAGAACAGAAATGCAACGCGAGAGCGCTATTTTACCAACAAAGAATCTATACTTCTTTTTTGTT
CTACAAAAATGCATCCCGAGAGCGCTATTTTTCTAACAAAGCATCTTAGATTACTTTTTTTCTCCTTTGT
GCGCTCTATAATGCAGTCTCTTGATAACTTTTTGCACTGTAGGTCCGTTAAGGTTAGAAGAAGGCTACTT
TGGTGTCTATTTTCTCTTCCATAAAAAAAGCCTGACTCCACTTCCCGCGTTTACTGATTACTAGCGAAGC
TGCGGGTGCATTTTTTCAAGATAAAGGCATCCCCGATTATATTCTATACCGATGTGGATTGCGCATACTT
TGTGAACAGAAAGTGATAGCGTTGATGATTCTTCATTGGTCAGAAAATTATGAACGGTTTCTTCTATTTT
GTCTCTATATACTACGTATAGGAAATGTTTACATTTTCGTATTGTTTTCGATTCACTCTATGAATAGTTC
TTACTACAATTTTTTTGTCTAAAGAGTAATACTAGAGATAAACATAAAAAATGTAGAGGTCGAGTTTAGA
TGCAAGTTCAAGGAGCGAAAGGTGGATGGGTAGGTTATATAGGGATATAGCACAGAGATATATAGCAAAG
AGATACTTTTGAGCAATGTTTGTGGAAGCGGTATTCGCAATATTTTAGTAGCTCGTTACAGTCCGGTGCG
TTTTTGGTTTTTTGAAAGTGCGTCTTCAGAGCGCTTTTGGTTTTCAAAAGCGCTCTGAAGTTCCTATACT
TTCTAGAGAATAGGAACTTCGGAATAGGAACTTCAAAGCGTTTCCGAAAACGAGCGCTTCCGAAAATGCA
ACGCGAGCTGCGCACATACAGCTCACTGTTCACGTCGCACCTATATCTGCGTGTTGCCTGTATATATATA
TACATGAGAAGAACGGCATAGTGCGTGTTTATGCTTAAATGCGTACTTATATGCGTCTATTTATGTAGGA
TGAAAGGTAGTCTAGTACCTCCTGTGATATTATCCCATTCCATGCGGGGTATCGTATGCTTCCTTCAGCA
CTACCCTTTAGCTGTTCTATATGCTGCCACTCCTCAATTGGATTAGTCTCATCCTTCAATGCTATCATTT
CCTTTGATATTGGATCATACTAAGAAACCATTATTATCATGACATTAACCTATAAAAATAGGCGTATCAC
GAGGCCCTTTCGTCTCGCGCGTTTCGGTGATGACGGTGAAAACCTCTGACACATGCAGCTCCCGGAGACG
GTCACAGCTTGTCTGTAAGCGGATGCCGGGAGCAGACAAGCCCGTCAGGGCGCGTCAGCGGGTGTTGGCG
GGTGTCGGGGCTGGCTTAACTATGCGGCATCAGAGCAGATTGTACTGAGAGTGCACCATAGATCAACGAC
ATTACTATATATATAATATAGGAAGCATTTAATAGAACAGCATCGTAATATATGTGTACTTTGCAGTTAT
GACGCCAGATGGCAGTAGTGGAAGATATTCTTTATTGAAAAATAGCTTGTCACCTTACGTACAATCTTGA
TCCGGAGCTTTTCTTTTTTTGCCGATTAAGAATTAATTCGGTCGAAAAAAGAAAAGGAGAGGGCCAAGAG
GGAGGGCATTGGTGACTATTGAGCACGTGAGTATACGTGATTAAGCACACAAAGGCAGCTTGGAGTATGT
CTGTTATTAATTTCACAGGTAGTTCTGGTCCATTGGTGAAAGTTTGCGGCTTGCAGAGCACAGAGGCCGC
AGAATGTGCTCTAGATTCCGATGCTGACTTGCTGGGTATTATATGTGTGCCCAATAGAAAGAGAACAATT
GACCCGGTTATTGCAAGGAAAATTTCAAGTCTTGTAAAAGCATATAAAAATAGTTCAGGCACTCCGAAAT
ACTTGGTTGGCGTGTTTCGTAATCAACCTAAGGAGGATGTTTTGGCTCTGGTCAATGATTACGGCATTGA
TATCGTCCAACTGCATGGAGATGAGTCGTGGCAAGAATACCAAGAGTTCCTCGGTTTGCCAGTTATTAAA
AGACTCGTATTTCCAAAAGACTGCAACATACTACTCAGTGCAGCTTCACAGAAACCTCATTCGTTTATTC
CCTTGTTTGATTCAGAAGCAGGTGGGACAGGTGAACTTTTGGATTGGAACTCGATTTCTGACTGGGTTGG
AAGGCAAGAGAGCCCCGAAAGCTTACATTTTATGTTAGCTGGTGGACTGACGCCAGAAAATGTTGGTGAT
GCGCTTAGATTAAATGGCGTTATTGGTGTTGATGTAAGCGGAGGTGTGGAGACAAATGGTGTAAAAGACT
CTAACAAAATAGCAAATTTCGTCAAAAATGCTAAGAAATAGGTTATTACTGAGTAGTATTTATTTAAGTA
TTGTTTGTGCACTTGCCGATCTATGCGGTGTGAAATACCGCACAGATGCGTAAGGAGAAAATACCGCATC
AGGAAATTGTAAGCGTTAATATTTTGTTAAAATTCGCGTTAAATTTTTGTTAAATCAGCTCATTTTTTAA
CCAATAGGCCGAAATCGGCAAAATCCCTTATAAATCAAAAGAATAGACCGAGATAGGGT
[37 nt withheld, positions 7130-7166]
AAAGAACGTGGACTCCAACGTCAAAGG
[49 nt withheld, positions 7194-7242]
T
[91 nt withheld, positions 7244-7334]
G
[124 nt withheld, positions 7336-7459]
CCATTCGCCATTCAGGCTGCGCAACTGTTGGGAAGGGCGAT
