>Addgene plasmid #168370 | pTL309 | depositor partial sequence | sequence record 326470 | insert
GAATTCCCGAAAACCGTGGCCCTGAAAGTGAGCATGCATTGCCATTGCTGCGCCCGCAAAGTGGAGAAAC
AGATCCTGAAAATGGAGGGCGTGGTGAGCTTCAAAGTGGAGCTGGAGAACAAAAAAGTGACCGTGGTGGG
CAACGTGAGCCCGATGGAAGTGCTGGAAAGCATCTGCAAGGTGATGAAGAGCGCCCAGATTCTGGCCGGA
TCC
